Addgene plasmid #70267: lentiCas9-Venus
Purpose: Expresses human codon-optimized S. pyogenes Cas9 protein and Venus reporter from EFS promoter. Lentiviral backbone.
Depositing lab: Daniel Bauer. Depositing organization: Boston Children's Hospital. Publication: BCL11A enhancer dissection by Cas9-mediated in situ saturating mutagenesis. Canver MC, Smith EC, Sher F, Pinello L, Sanjana NE, Shalem O, Chen DD, Schupp PG, Vinjamur DS, Garcia SP, Luc S, Kurita R, Nakamura Y, Fujiwara Y, Maeda T, Yuan GC, Zhang F, Orkin SH, Bauer DE. Nature. 2015 Sep 16. doi: 10.1038/nature15521. PubMed 26375006.
Backbone
  Vector backbone: pFUGW
  Backbone size w/o insert (bp): 9080
  Total vector size (bp): 13181
  Vector type: Mammalian Expression, Lentiviral, CRISPR
  Selectable markers: Venus
Growth in bacteria
  Bacterial resistance: Ampicillin, 100 μg/mL
  Growth temperature: 37°C
  Growth strain: NEB Stable
  Growth instructions: Only amplify in RecA- bacteria (eg. Stbl3).
  Copy number: High Copy
Gene/Insert 1
  Gene/Insert name: Cas9 (alt name: S. pyogenes CRISPR-Cas9)
  Species: Synthetic
  Insert size (bp): 4101
  Promoter: EFS-NS
  Tag / fusion protein: FLAG (C terminal on insert)
  Cloning method: Restriction Enzyme; 5′ cloning site AgeI, XbaI, AfeI (not destroyed); 3′ cloning site BamHI (not destroyed)
  Sequencing primers: 5′ TTCTGCAGACAAATGGCAGT; 3′ GCTGAACTTGTGGCCGTTTA
Gene/Insert 2
  Gene/Insert name: Venus Reporter
  Species: Synthetic
  Insert size (bp): 720
  Promoter: P2A
  Cloning method: Restriction Enzyme; 5′ cloning site BamHI (not destroyed); 3′ cloning site EcoRI (not destroyed)
  Sequencing primers: 5′ TACGAGACACGGATCGACCT; 3′ AAGCCATACGGGAAGCAATA
Terms and licenses: Academic/Nonprofit Terms; Industry Terms: Not Available to Industry
Depositor comments: Subcloned Venus in place of Blast in lentiCas9-Blast. Improved vectors and genome-wide libraries for CRISPR screening. Sanjana NE, Shalem O, Zhang F. Nat Methods. 2014 Aug;11(8):783-4. doi: 10.1038/nmeth.3047. 10.1038/nmeth.3047 PubMed 25075903 Canver MC, Smith EC, Sher F, Pinello L, Sanjana NE, Shalem O, Chen DD, Schupp PG, Vinjamur DS, Garcia SP, Luc S, Kurita R, Nakamura Y, Fujiwara Y, Maeda T, Yuan G, Zhang F, Orkin SH, Bauer DE. BCL11A enhancer dissection by Cas9-mediated in situ saturating mutagenesis. Nature. 2015 September 16; in press; doi:10.1038/nature15521.
How to cite: lentiCas9-Venus was a gift from Daniel Bauer (Addgene plasmid # 70267 ; http://n2t.net/addgene:70267 ; RRID:Addgene_70267)
