[The description below was written by a language model from this plasmid's Addgene catalogue record and the feature table of its GenBank file.]
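Description:
lentiCas9-Venus is a 13.2 kb HIV-1-based lentiviral transfer plasmid, listed on a pFUGW backbone, for delivering Streptococcus pyogenes Cas9 together with a fluorescent reporter into mammalian cells. It was made by replacing the blasticidin resistance gene of lentiCas9-Blast with Venus. In bacteria it replicates from a high-copy ColE1/pUC origin under ampicillin selection (AmpR), and the record specifies recombination-deficient strains, as is usual for plasmids carrying repeated LTR sequences. An f1 origin is also present. Outside the viral cassette, the backbone carries an SV40 promoter/origin and an EM7 promoter driving BleoR (Zeocin resistance) with an SV40 poly(A) signal.

A CMV enhancer/promoter fused to a truncated 5' LTR drives production of the viral genomic RNA in packaging cells. This RNA contains the Psi packaging signal, the RRE for Rev-dependent nuclear export and the cPPT/CTS. The downstream LTR is also annotated as a truncated LTR and is followed by a bGH poly(A) signal. Between the LTRs, the short EF-1-alpha core promoter (EFS) and a Kozak sequence drive a single open reading frame. It encodes human codon-optimized Cas9 fused at its C terminus to a nucleoplasmin NLS and a FLAG tag, followed by a P2A peptide and Venus. The catalogue lists P2A as the "promoter" for Venus, but it is actually a ribosome-skipping peptide, so Cas9 and the yellow fluorescent protein are released as separate polypeptides from one transcript. A WPRE downstream enhances expression.

No guide RNA cassette is annotated, so guides must be supplied separately. Venus fluorescence rather than drug selection marks transduced cells. This allows Cas9-expressing populations to be identified or sorted for CRISPR experiments such as the saturating mutagenesis of the BCL11A enhancer in the associated publication.
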