LOCUS       Exported 13181 bp ds-DNA circular SYN 12-MAY-2021
DEFINITION  Expresses human codon-optimized S. pyogenes Cas9 protein and Venus
            reporter from EFS promoter. Lentiviral backbone..
ACCESSION   .
VERSION     .
KEYWORDS    lentiCas9-Venus
SOURCE      synthetic DNA construct
  ORGANISM  synthetic DNA construct
REFERENCE   1 (bases 1 to 13181)
  AUTHORS   Canver MC, Smith EC, Sher F, Pinello L, Sanjana NE, Shalem O, Chen
            DD, Schupp PG, Vinjamur DS, Garcia SP, Luc S, Kurita R, Nakamura Y,
            Fujiwara Y, Maeda T, Yuan GC, Zhang F, Orkin SH, Bauer DE
  TITLE     BCL11A enhancer dissection by Cas9-mediated in situ saturating
            mutagenesis.
  JOURNAL   Nature. 2015 Sep 16. doi: 10.1038/nature15521.
  PUBMED    26375006
REFERENCE   2 (bases 1 to 13181)
  AUTHORS   .
  TITLE     Direct Submission
  JOURNAL   Exported May 12, 2021 from SnapGene Server 1.1.58
            http://www.snapgene.com
FEATURES             Location/Qualifiers
     source          1..13181
                     /organism="synthetic DNA construct"
                     /mol_type="other DNA"
     primer_bind     complement(47..66)
                     /label=pRS-marker
                     /note="pRS vectors, use to sequence yeast selectable
                     marker"
     enhancer        238..617
                     /label=CMV enhancer
                     /note="human cytomegalovirus immediate early enhancer"
     promoter        619..817
                     /label=CMV promoter
                     /note="human cytomegalovirus (CMV) immediate early
                     promoter"
     primer_bind     772..792
                     /label=CMV-F
                     /note="Human CMV immediate early promoter, forward primer"
     LTR             835..1015
                     /label=5' LTR (truncated)
                     /note="truncated 5' long terminal repeat (LTR) from HIV-1"
     misc_feature    1062..1187
                     /label=HIV-1 Psi
                     /note="packaging signal of human immunodeficiency virus
                     type 1"
     misc_feature    1680..1913
                     /label=RRE
                     /note="The Rev response element (RRE) of HIV-1 allows for
                     Rev-dependent mRNA export from the nucleus to the
                     cytoplasm."
     CDS             2098..2142
                     /codon_start=1
                     /product="antigenic peptide corresponding to amino acids
                     655 to 669 of the HIV envelope protein gp41 (Lutje Hulsik
                     et al., 2013)"
                     /label=gp41 peptide
                     /note="recognized by the 2H10 single-chain llama nanobody"
                     /translation="KNEQELLELDKWASL"
     misc_feature    2440..2557
                     /label=cPPT/CTS
                     /note="central polypurine tract and central termination
                     sequence of HIV-1"
     promoter        2651..2862
                     /label=EF-1-alpha core promoter
                     /note="core promoter for human elongation factor
                     EF-1-alpha"
     regulatory      2881..2890
                     /regulatory_class="other"
                     /note="vertebrate consensus sequence for strong initiation
                     of translation (Kozak, 1987)"
     CDS             2887..6990
                     /codon_start=1
                     /product="Cas9 (Csn1) endonuclease from the Streptococcus
                     pyogenes Type II CRISPR/Cas system"
                     /label=Cas9
                     /note="generates RNA-guided double strand breaks in DNA"
                     /translation="MDKKYSIGLDIGTNSVGWAVITDEYKVPSKKFKVLGNTDRHSIKK
                     NLIGALLFDSGETAEATRLKRTARRRYTRRKNRICYLQEIFSNEMAKVDDSFFHRLEES
                     FLVEEDKKHERHPIFGNIVDEVAYHEKYPTIYHLRKKLVDSTDKADLRLIYLALAHMIK
                     FRGHFLIEGDLNPDNSDVDKLFIQLVQTYNQLFEENPINASGVDAKAILSARLSKSRRL
                     ENLIAQLPGEKKNGLFGNLIALSLGLTPNFKSNFDLAEDAKLQLSKDTYDDDLDNLLAQ
                     IGDQYADLFLAAKNLSDAILLSDILRVNTEITKAPLSASMIKRYDEHHQDLTLLKALVR
                     QQLPEKYKEIFFDQSKNGYAGYIDGGASQEEFYKFIKPILEKMDGTEELLVKLNREDLL
                     RKQRTFDNGSIPHQIHLGELHAILRRQEDFYPFLKDNREKIEKILTFRIPYYVGPLARG
                     NSRFAWMTRKSEETITPWNFEEVVDKGASAQSFIERMTNFDKNLPNEKVLPKHSLLYEY
                     FTVYNELTKVKYVTEGMRKPAFLSGEQKKAIVDLLFKTNRKVTVKQLKEDYFKKIECFD
                     SVEISGVEDRFNASLGTYHDLLKIIKDKDFLDNEENEDILEDIVLTLTLFEDREMIEER
                     LKTYAHLFDDKVMKQLKRRRYTGWGRLSRKLINGIRDKQSGKTILDFLKSDGFANRNFM
                     QLIHDDSLTFKEDIQKAQVSGQGDSLHEHIANLAGSPAIKKGILQTVKVVDELVKVMGR
                     HKPENIVIEMARENQTTQKGQKNSRERMKRIEEGIKELGSQILKEHPVENTQLQNEKLY
                     LYYLQNGRDMYVDQELDINRLSDYDVDHIVPQSFLKDDSIDNKVLTRSDKNRGKSDNVP
                     SEEVVKKMKNYWRQLLNAKLITQRKFDNLTKAERGGLSELDKAGFIKRQLVETRQITKH
                     VAQILDSRMNTKYDENDKLIREVKVITLKSKLVSDFRKDFQFYKVREINNYHHAHDAYL
                     NAVVGTALIKKYPKLESEFVYGDYKVYDVRKMIAKSEQEIGKATAKYFFYSNIMNFFKT
                     EITLANGEIRKRPLIETNGETGEIVWDKGRDFATVRKVLSMPQVNIVKKTEVQTGGFSK
                     ESILPKRNSDKLIARKKDWDPKKYGGFDSPTVAYSVLVVAKVEKGKSKKLKSVKELLGI
                     TIMERSSFEKNPIDFLEAKGYKEVKKDLIIKLPKYSLFELENGRKRMLASAGELQKGNE
                     LALPSKYVNFLYLASHYEKLKGSPEDNEQKQLFVEQHKHYLDEIIEQISEFSKRVILAD
                     ANLDKVLSAYNKHRDKPIREQAENIIHLFTLTNLGAPAAFKYFDTTIDRKRYTSTKEVL
                     DATLIHQSITGLYETRIDLSQLGGD"
     CDS             6991..7038
                     /codon_start=1
                     /product="bipartite nuclear localization signal from
                     nucleoplasmin"
                     /label=nucleoplasmin NLS
                     /translation="KRPAATKKAGQAKKKK"
     CDS             7039..7062
                     /codon_start=1
                     /product="FLAG(R) epitope tag, followed by an enterokinase
                     cleavage site"
                     /label=FLAG
                     /translation="DYKDDDDK"
     CDS             7072..7128
                     /codon_start=1
                     /product="2A peptide from porcine teschovirus-1
                     polyprotein"
                     /label=P2A
                     /note="Eukaryotic ribosomes fail to insert a peptide bond
                     between the Gly and Pro residues, yielding separate
                     polypeptides."
                     /translation="ATNFSLLKQAGDVEENPGP"
     CDS             7129..7848
                     /codon_start=1
                     /product="yellow fluorescent protein (YFP) with fast and
                     efficient maturation (Nagai et al., 2002)"
                     /label=Venus
                     /note="mammalian codon-optimized"
                     /translation="MVSKGEELFTGVVPILVELDGDVNGHKFSVSGEGEGDATYGKLTL
                     KLICTTGKLPVPWPTLVTTLGYGLQCFARYPDHMKQHDFFKSAMPEGYVQERTIFFKDD
                     GNYKTRAEVKFEGDTLVNRIELKGIDFKEDGNILGHKLEYNYNSHNVYITADKQKNGIK
                     ANFKIRHNIEDGGVQLADHYQQNTPIGDGPVLLPDNHYLSYQSALSKDPNEKRDHMVLL
                     EFVTAAGITLGMDELYK"
     primer_bind     complement(7174..7195)
                     /label=EGFP-N
                     /note="EGFP, reverse primer"
     primer_bind     complement(7435..7454)
                     /label=EXFP-R
                     /note="For distinguishing EGFP variants, reverse primer"
     primer_bind     7782..7803
                     /label=EGFP-C
                     /note="EGFP, forward primer"
     misc_feature    7873..8461
                     /label=WPRE
                     /note="woodchuck hepatitis virus posttranscriptional
                     regulatory element"
     primer_bind     complement(7926..7946)
                     /label=WPRE-R
                     /note="WPRE, reverse primer"
     CDS             complement(8344..8355)
                     /codon_start=1
                     /product="Factor Xa recognition and cleavage site"
                     /label=Factor Xa site
                     /translation="IEGR"
     primer_bind     complement(8464..8480)
                     /label=KS primer
                     /note="common sequencing primer, one of multiple similar
                     variants"
     primer_bind     complement(8465..8481)
                     /label=pBluescriptKS
                     /note="For pBluescript vector"
     LTR             8986..9166
                     /label=5' LTR (truncated)
                     /note="truncated 5' long terminal repeat (LTR) from HIV-1"
     primer_bind     complement(9192..9209)
                     /label=BGH-rev
                     /note="Bovine growth hormone terminator, reverse primer.
                     Also called BGH reverse"
     polyA_signal    9198..9422
                     /label=bGH poly(A) signal
                     /note="bovine growth hormone polyadenylation signal"
     rep_origin      9468..9896
                     /direction=RIGHT
                     /label=f1 ori
                     /note="f1 bacteriophage origin of replication; arrow
                     indicates direction of (+) strand synthesis"
     primer_bind     complement(9555..9574)
                     /label=F1ori-R
                     /note="F1 origin, reverse primer"
     primer_bind     9765..9786
                     /label=F1ori-F
                     /note="F1 origin, forward primer"
     primer_bind     complement(9905..9925)
                     /label=pBABE 3'
                     /note="SV40 enhancer, reverse primer for pBABE vectors"
     promoter        9910..10239
                     /label=SV40 promoter
                     /note="SV40 enhancer and early promoter"
     rep_origin      10090..10225
                     /label=SV40 ori
                     /note="SV40 origin of replication"
     primer_bind     10152..10171
                     /label=SV40pro-F
                     /note="SV40 promoter/origin, forward primer"
     promoter        10287..10334
                     /label=EM7 promoter
                     /note="synthetic bacterial promoter "
     CDS             10353..10727
                     /codon_start=1
                     /gene="Sh ble from Streptoalloteichus hindustanus"
                     /product="antibiotic-binding protein"
                     /label=BleoR
                     /note="confers resistance to bleomycin, phleomycin, and
                     Zeocin(TM)"
                     /translation="MAKLTSAVPVLTARDVAGAVEFWTDRLGFSRDFVEDDFAGVVRDD
                     VTLFISAVQDQVVPDNTLAWVWVRGLDELYAEWSEVVSTNFRDASGPAMTEIGEQPWGR
                     EFALRDPAGNCVHFVAEEQD"
     polyA_signal    10857..10978
                     /label=SV40 poly(A) signal
                     /note="SV40 polyadenylation signal"
     primer_bind     complement(10894..10913)
                     /label=SV40pA-R
                     /note="SV40 polyA, reverse primer"
     primer_bind     10948..10967
                     /label=EBV-rev
                     /note="SV40 polyA terminator, reverse primer"
     primer_bind     complement(11027..11043)
                     /label=M13 rev
                     /note="common sequencing primer, one of multiple similar
                     variants"
     primer_bind     complement(11027..11043)
                     /label=M13 Reverse
                     /note="In lacZ gene. Also called M13-rev"
     primer_bind     complement(11040..11062)
                     /label=M13/pUC Reverse
                     /note="In lacZ gene"
     protein_bind    11051..11067
                     /label=lac operator
                     /bound_moiety="lac repressor encoded by lacI"
                     /note="The lac repressor binds to the lac operator to
                     inhibit transcription in E. coli. This inhibition can be
                     relieved by adding lactose or
                     isopropyl-beta-D-thiogalactopyranoside (IPTG)."
     promoter        complement(11075..11105)
                     /label=lac promoter
                     /note="promoter for the E. coli lac operon"
     protein_bind    11120..11141
                     /label=CAP binding site
                     /bound_moiety="E. coli catabolite activator protein"
                     /note="CAP binding activates transcription in the presence
                     of cAMP."
     primer_bind     complement(11258..11275)
                     /label=L4440
                     /note="L4440 vector, forward primer"
     rep_origin      complement(11429..12017)
                     /direction=LEFT
                     /label=ori
                     /note="high-copy-number ColE1/pMB1/pBR322/pUC origin of
                     replication"
     primer_bind     complement(11509..11528)
                     /label=pBR322ori-F
                     /note="pBR322 origin, forward primer"
     CDS             complement(12188..13048)
                     /codon_start=1
                     /gene="bla"
                     /product="beta-lactamase"
                     /label=AmpR
                     /note="confers resistance to ampicillin, carbenicillin, and
                     related antibiotics"
                     /translation="MSIQHFRVALIPFFAAFCLPVFAHPETLVKVKDAEDQLGARVGYI
                     ELDLNSGKILESFRPEERFPMMSTFKVLLCGAVLSRIDAGQEQLGRRIHYSQNDLVEYS
                     PVTEKHLTDGMTVRELCSAAITMSDNTAANLLLTTIGGPKELTAFLHNMGDHVTRLDRW
                     EPELNEAIPNDERDTTMPVAMATTLRKLLTGELLTLASRQQLIDWMEADKVAGPLLRSA
                     LPAGWFIADKSGAGERGSRGIIAALGPDGKPSRIVVIYTTGSQATMDERNRQIAEIGAS
                     LIKHW"
     primer_bind     12811..12830
                     /label=Amp-R
                     /note="Ampicillin resistance gene, reverse primer"
     promoter        complement(13049..13153)
                     /gene="bla"
                     /label=AmpR promoter
ORIGIN
        1 gtcgacggat cgggagatct cccgatcccc tatggtgcac tctcagtaca atctgctctg
       61 atgccgcata gttaagccag tatctgctcc ctgcttgtgt gttggaggtc gctgagtagt
      121 gcgcgagcaa aatttaagct acaacaaggc aaggcttgac cgacaattgc atgaagaatc
      181 tgcttagggt taggcgtttt gcgctgcttc gcgatgtacg ggccagatat acgcgttgac
      241 attgattatt gactagttat taatagtaat caattacggg gtcattagtt catagcccat
      301 atatggagtt ccgcgttaca taacttacgg taaatggccc gcctggctga ccgcccaacg
      361 acccccgccc attgacgtca ataatgacgt atgttcccat agtaacgcca atagggactt
      421 tccattgacg tcaatgggtg gagtatttac ggtaaactgc ccacttggca gtacatcaag
      481 tgtatcatat gccaagtacg ccccctattg acgtcaatga cggtaaatgg cccgcctggc
      541 attatgccca gtacatgacc ttatgggact ttcctacttg gcagtacatc tacgtattag
      601 tcatcgctat taccatggtg atgcggtttt ggcagtacat caatgggcgt ggatagcggt
      661 ttgactcacg gggatttcca agtctccacc ccattgacgt caatgggagt ttgttttggc
      721 accaaaatca acgggacttt ccaaaatgtc gtaacaactc cgccccattg acgcaaatgg
      781 gcggtaggcg tgtacggtgg gaggtctata taagcagcgc gttttgcctg tactgggtct
      841 ctctggttag accagatctg agcctgggag ctctctggct aactagggaa cccactgctt
      901 aagcctcaat aaagcttgcc ttgagtgctt caagtagtgt gtgcccgtct gttgtgtgac
      961 tctggtaact agagatccct cagacccttt tagtcagtgt ggaaaatctc tagcagtggc
     1021 gcccgaacag ggacttgaaa gcgaaaggga aaccagagga gctctctcga cgcaggactc
     1081 ggcttgctga agcgcgcacg gcaagaggcg aggggcggcg actggtgagt acgccaaaaa
     1141 ttttgactag cggaggctag aaggagagag atgggtgcga gagcgtcagt attaagcggg
     1201 ggagaattag atcgcgatgg gaaaaaattc ggttaaggcc agggggaaag aaaaaatata
     1261 aattaaaaca tatagtatgg gcaagcaggg agctagaacg attcgcagtt aatcctggcc
     1321 tgttagaaac atcagaaggc tgtagacaaa tactgggaca gctacaacca tcccttcaga
     1381 caggatcaga agaacttaga tcattatata atacagtagc aaccctctat tgtgtgcatc
     1441 aaaggataga gataaaagac accaaggaag ctttagacaa gatagaggaa gagcaaaaca
     1501 aaagtaagac caccgcacag caagcggccg ctgatcttca gacctggagg aggagatatg
     1561 agggacaatt ggagaagtga attatataaa tataaagtag taaaaattga accattagga
     1621 gtagcaccca ccaaggcaaa gagaagagtg gtgcagagag aaaaaagagc agtgggaata
     1681 ggagctttgt tccttgggtt cttgggagca gcaggaagca ctatgggcgc agcgtcaatg
     1741 acgctgacgg tacaggccag acaattattg tctggtatag tgcagcagca gaacaatttg
     1801 ctgagggcta ttgaggcgca acagcatctg ttgcaactca cagtctgggg catcaagcag
     1861 ctccaggcaa gaatcctggc tgtggaaaga tacctaaagg atcaacagct cctggggatt
     1921 tggggttgct ctggaaaact catttgcacc actgctgtgc cttggaatgc tagttggagt
     1981 aataaatctc tggaacagat ttggaatcac acgacctgga tggagtggga cagagaaatt
     2041 aacaattaca caagcttaat acactcctta attgaagaat cgcaaaacca gcaagaaaag
     2101 aatgaacaag aattattgga attagataaa tgggcaagtt tgtggaattg gtttaacata
     2161 acaaattggc tgtggtatat aaaattattc ataatgatag taggaggctt ggtaggttta
     2221 agaatagttt ttgctgtact ttctatagtg aatagagtta ggcagggata ttcaccatta
     2281 tcgtttcaga cccacctccc aaccccgagg ggacccgaca ggcccgaagg aatagaagaa
     2341 gaaggtggag agagagacag agacagatcc attcgattag tgaacggatc ggcactgcgt
     2401 gcgccaattc tgcagacaaa tggcagtatt catccacaat tttaaaagaa aaggggggat
     2461 tggggggtac agtgcagggg aaagaatagt agacataata gcaacagaca tacaaactaa
     2521 agaattacaa aaacaaatta caaaaattca aaattttcgg gtttattaca gggacagcag
     2581 agatccagtt tggttaatta agctagctag gtcttgaaag gagtgggaat tggctccggt
     2641 gcccgtcagt gggcagagcg cacatcgccc acagtccccg agaagttggg gggaggggtc
     2701 ggcaattgat ccggtgccta gagaaggtgg cgcggggtaa actgggaaag tgatgtcgtg
     2761 tactggctcc gcctttttcc cgagggtggg ggagaaccgt atataagtgc agtagtcgcc
     2821 gtgaacgttc tttttcgcaa cgggtttgcc gccagaacac aggaccggtt ctagagcgct
     2881 gccaccatgg acaagaagta cagcatcggc ctggacatcg gcaccaactc tgtgggctgg
     2941 gccgtgatca ccgacgagta caaggtgccc agcaagaaat tcaaggtgct gggcaacacc
     3001 gaccggcaca gcatcaagaa gaacctgatc ggagccctgc tgttcgacag cggcgaaaca
     3061 gccgaggcca cccggctgaa gagaaccgcc agaagaagat acaccagacg gaagaaccgg
     3121 atctgctatc tgcaagagat cttcagcaac gagatggcca aggtggacga cagcttcttc
     3181 cacagactgg aagagtcctt cctggtggaa gaggataaga agcacgagcg gcaccccatc
     3241 ttcggcaaca tcgtggacga ggtggcctac cacgagaagt accccaccat ctaccacctg
     3301 agaaagaaac tggtggacag caccgacaag gccgacctgc ggctgatcta tctggccctg
     3361 gcccacatga tcaagttccg gggccacttc ctgatcgagg gcgacctgaa ccccgacaac
     3421 agcgacgtgg acaagctgtt catccagctg gtgcagacct acaaccagct gttcgaggaa
     3481 aaccccatca acgccagcgg cgtggacgcc aaggccatcc tgtctgccag actgagcaag
     3541 agcagacggc tggaaaatct gatcgcccag ctgcccggcg agaagaagaa tggcctgttc
     3601 ggaaacctga ttgccctgag cctgggcctg acccccaact tcaagagcaa cttcgacctg
     3661 gccgaggatg ccaaactgca gctgagcaag gacacctacg acgacgacct ggacaacctg
     3721 ctggcccaga tcggcgacca gtacgccgac ctgtttctgg ccgccaagaa cctgtccgac
     3781 gccatcctgc tgagcgacat cctgagagtg aacaccgaga tcaccaaggc ccccctgagc
     3841 gcctctatga tcaagagata cgacgagcac caccaggacc tgaccctgct gaaagctctc
     3901 gtgcggcagc agctgcctga gaagtacaaa gagattttct tcgaccagag caagaacggc
     3961 tacgccggct acattgacgg cggagccagc caggaagagt tctacaagtt catcaagccc
     4021 atcctggaaa agatggacgg caccgaggaa ctgctcgtga agctgaacag agaggacctg
     4081 ctgcggaagc agcggacctt cgacaacggc agcatccccc accagatcca cctgggagag
     4141 ctgcacgcca ttctgcggcg gcaggaagat ttttacccat tcctgaagga caaccgggaa
     4201 aagatcgaga agatcctgac cttccgcatc ccctactacg tgggccctct ggccagggga
     4261 aacagcagat tcgcctggat gaccagaaag agcgaggaaa ccatcacccc ctggaacttc
     4321 gaggaagtgg tggacaaggg cgcttccgcc cagagcttca tcgagcggat gaccaacttc
     4381 gataagaacc tgcccaacga gaaggtgctg cccaagcaca gcctgctgta cgagtacttc
     4441 accgtgtata acgagctgac caaagtgaaa tacgtgaccg agggaatgag aaagcccgcc
     4501 ttcctgagcg gcgagcagaa aaaggccatc gtggacctgc tgttcaagac caaccggaaa
     4561 gtgaccgtga agcagctgaa agaggactac ttcaagaaaa tcgagtgctt cgactccgtg
     4621 gaaatctccg gcgtggaaga tcggttcaac gcctccctgg gcacatacca cgatctgctg
     4681 aaaattatca aggacaagga cttcctggac aatgaggaaa acgaggacat tctggaagat
     4741 atcgtgctga ccctgacact gtttgaggac agagagatga tcgaggaacg gctgaaaacc
     4801 tatgcccacc tgttcgacga caaagtgatg aagcagctga agcggcggag atacaccggc
     4861 tggggcaggc tgagccggaa gctgatcaac ggcatccggg acaagcagtc cggcaagaca
     4921 atcctggatt tcctgaagtc cgacggcttc gccaacagaa acttcatgca gctgatccac
     4981 gacgacagcc tgacctttaa agaggacatc cagaaagccc aggtgtccgg ccagggcgat
     5041 agcctgcacg agcacattgc caatctggcc ggcagccccg ccattaagaa gggcatcctg
     5101 cagacagtga aggtggtgga cgagctcgtg aaagtgatgg gccggcacaa gcccgagaac
     5161 atcgtgatcg aaatggccag agagaaccag accacccaga agggacagaa gaacagccgc
     5221 gagagaatga agcggatcga agagggcatc aaagagctgg gcagccagat cctgaaagaa
     5281 caccccgtgg aaaacaccca gctgcagaac gagaagctgt acctgtacta cctgcagaat
     5341 gggcgggata tgtacgtgga ccaggaactg gacatcaacc ggctgtccga ctacgatgtg
     5401 gaccatatcg tgcctcagag ctttctgaag gacgactcca tcgacaacaa ggtgctgacc
     5461 agaagcgaca agaaccgggg caagagcgac aacgtgccct ccgaagaggt cgtgaagaag
     5521 atgaagaact actggcggca gctgctgaac gccaagctga ttacccagag aaagttcgac
     5581 aatctgacca aggccgagag aggcggcctg agcgaactgg ataaggccgg cttcatcaag
     5641 agacagctgg tggaaacccg gcagatcaca aagcacgtgg cacagatcct ggactcccgg
     5701 atgaacacta agtacgacga gaatgacaag ctgatccggg aagtgaaagt gatcaccctg
     5761 aagtccaagc tggtgtccga tttccggaag gatttccagt tttacaaagt gcgcgagatc
     5821 aacaactacc accacgccca cgacgcctac ctgaacgccg tcgtgggaac cgccctgatc
     5881 aaaaagtacc ctaagctgga aagcgagttc gtgtacggcg actacaaggt gtacgacgtg
     5941 cggaagatga tcgccaagag cgagcaggaa atcggcaagg ctaccgccaa gtacttcttc
     6001 tacagcaaca tcatgaactt tttcaagacc gagattaccc tggccaacgg cgagatccgg
     6061 aagcggcctc tgatcgagac aaacggcgaa accggggaga tcgtgtggga taagggccgg
     6121 gattttgcca ccgtgcggaa agtgctgagc atgccccaag tgaatatcgt gaaaaagacc
     6181 gaggtgcaga caggcggctt cagcaaagag tctatcctgc ccaagaggaa cagcgataag
     6241 ctgatcgcca gaaagaagga ctgggaccct aagaagtacg gcggcttcga cagccccacc
     6301 gtggcctatt ctgtgctggt ggtggccaaa gtggaaaagg gcaagtccaa gaaactgaag
     6361 agtgtgaaag agctgctggg gatcaccatc atggaaagaa gcagcttcga gaagaatccc
     6421 atcgactttc tggaagccaa gggctacaaa gaagtgaaaa aggacctgat catcaagctg
     6481 cctaagtact ccctgttcga gctggaaaac ggccggaaga gaatgctggc ctctgccggc
     6541 gaactgcaga agggaaacga actggccctg ccctccaaat atgtgaactt cctgtacctg
     6601 gccagccact atgagaagct gaagggctcc cccgaggata atgagcagaa acagctgttt
     6661 gtggaacagc acaagcacta cctggacgag atcatcgagc agatcagcga gttctccaag
     6721 agagtgatcc tggccgacgc taatctggac aaagtgctgt ccgcctacaa caagcaccgg
     6781 gataagccca tcagagagca ggccgagaat atcatccacc tgtttaccct gaccaatctg
     6841 ggagcccctg ccgccttcaa gtactttgac accaccatcg accggaagag gtacaccagc
     6901 accaaagagg tgctggacgc caccctgatc caccagagca tcaccggcct gtacgagaca
     6961 cggatcgacc tgtctcagct gggaggcgac aagcgacctg ccgccacaaa gaaggctgga
     7021 caggctaaga agaagaaaga ttacaaagac gatgacgata agggatccgg cgcaacaaac
     7081 ttctctctgc tgaaacaagc cggagatgtc gaagagaatc ctggaccgat ggtgagcaag
     7141 ggcgaggagc tgttcaccgg ggtggtgccc atcctggtcg agctggacgg cgacgtaaac
     7201 ggccacaagt tcagcgtgtc cggcgagggc gagggcgatg ccacctacgg caagctgacc
     7261 ctgaagctga tctgcaccac cggcaagctg cccgtgccct ggcccaccct cgtgaccacc
     7321 ctgggctacg gcctgcagtg cttcgcccgc taccccgacc acatgaagca gcacgacttc
     7381 ttcaagtccg ccatgcccga aggctacgtc caggagcgca ccatcttctt caaggacgac
     7441 ggcaactaca agacccgcgc cgaggtgaag ttcgagggcg acaccctggt gaaccgcatc
     7501 gagctgaagg gcatcgactt caaggaggac ggcaacatcc tggggcacaa gctggagtac
     7561 aactacaaca gccacaacgt ctatatcacc gccgacaagc agaagaacgg catcaaggcc
     7621 aacttcaaga tccgccacaa catcgaggac ggcggcgtgc agctcgccga ccactaccag
     7681 cagaacaccc ccatcggcga cggccccgtg ctgctgcccg acaaccacta cctgagctac
     7741 cagtccgccc tgagcaaaga ccccaacgag aagcgcgatc acatggtcct gctggagttc
     7801 gtgaccgccg ccgggatcac tctcggcatg gacgagctgt acaagtaaga attcgatatc
     7861 aagcttatcg ataatcaacc tctggattac aaaatttgtg aaagattgac tggtattctt
     7921 aactatgttg ctccttttac gctatgtgga tacgctgctt taatgccttt gtatcatgct
     7981 attgcttccc gtatggcttt cattttctcc tccttgtata aatcctggtt gctgtctctt
     8041 tatgaggagt tgtggcccgt tgtcaggcaa cgtggcgtgg tgtgcactgt gtttgctgac
     8101 gcaaccccca ctggttgggg cattgccacc acctgtcagc tcctttccgg gactttcgct
     8161 ttccccctcc ctattgccac ggcggaactc atcgccgcct gccttgcccg ctgctggaca
     8221 ggggctcggc tgttgggcac tgacaattcc gtggtgttgt cggggaaatc atcgtccttt
     8281 ccttggctgc tcgcctgtgt tgccacctgg attctgcgcg ggacgtcctt ctgctacgtc
     8341 ccttcggccc tcaatccagc ggaccttcct tcccgcggcc tgctgccggc tctgcggcct
     8401 cttccgcgtc ttcgccttcg ccctcagacg agtcggatct ccctttgggc cgcctccccg
     8461 catcgatacc gtcgacctcg agacctagaa aaacatggag caatcacaag tagcaataca
     8521 gcagctacca atgctgattg tgcctggcta gaagcacaag aggaggagga ggtgggtttt
     8581 ccagtcacac ctcaggtacc tttaagacca atgacttaca aggcagctgt agatcttagc
     8641 cactttttaa aagaaaaggg gggactggaa gggctaattc actcccaacg aagacaagat
     8701 atccttgatc tgtggatcta ccacacacaa ggctacttcc ctgattggca gaactacaca
     8761 ccagggccag ggatcagata tccactgacc tttggatggt gctacaagct agtaccagtt
     8821 gagcaagaga aggtagaaga agccaatgaa ggagagaaca cccgcttgtt acaccctgtg
     8881 agcctgcatg ggatggatga cccggagaga gaagtattag agtggaggtt tgacagccgc
     8941 ctagcatttc atcacatggc ccgagagctg catccggact gtactgggtc tctctggtta
     9001 gaccagatct gagcctggga gctctctggc taactaggga acccactgct taagcctcaa
     9061 taaagcttgc cttgagtgct tcaagtagtg tgtgcccgtc tgttgtgtga ctctggtaac
     9121 tagagatccc tcagaccctt ttagtcagtg tggaaaatct ctagcagggc ccgtttaaac
     9181 ccgctgatca gcctcgactg tgccttctag ttgccagcca tctgttgttt gcccctcccc
     9241 cgtgccttcc ttgaccctgg aaggtgccac tcccactgtc ctttcctaat aaaatgagga
     9301 aattgcatcg cattgtctga gtaggtgtca ttctattctg gggggtgggg tggggcagga
     9361 cagcaagggg gaggattggg aagacaatag caggcatgct ggggatgcgg tgggctctat
     9421 ggcttctgag gcggaaagaa ccagctgggg ctctaggggg tatccccnnn nnnnnnnnnn
     9481 nnnnnnnnnn nnnnnnnnnn nnnnnnnnnn nnnnnnnnnn nnnnnnnnnn nnnnnnnnnn
     9541 nnnnnnnnnn nnnnnnnnnn nnnnnnnnnn nnnnnnnnnn nnnnnnnnnn ncnnnnnnnn
     9601 nnnnnnnnnn nnnnnnnnnn nnnnnnnnnn nnnnnnnnnn nnnnnnnnnn nnnnnnnnnn
     9661 nnnnnnnnnn nnnnnnnnnn nnnannnnnn nnnnnnnnnn nnnnnnnnnn nnnnnnnnnn
     9721 nnnnnnnnnn nnncctttga cgttggagtc cacgttcttt aatagtggac tcttgttcca
     9781 aactggaaca acactcaacc ctatctcggt ctattctttt gatttataag ggattttgcc
     9841 gatttcggcc tattggttaa aaaatgagct gatttaacaa aaatttaacg cgaattaatt
     9901 ctgtggaatg tgtgtcagtt agggtgtgga aagtccccag gctccccagc aggcagaagt
     9961 atgcaaagca tgcatctcaa ttagtcagca accaggtgtg gaaagtcccc aggctcccca
    10021 gcaggcagaa gtatgcaaag catgcatctc aattagtcag caaccatagt cccgccccta
    10081 actccgccca tcccgcccct aactccgccc agttccgccc attctccgcc ccatggctga
    10141 ctaatttttt ttatttatgc agaggccgag gccgcctctg cctctgagct attccagaag
    10201 tagtgaggag gcttttttgg aggcctaggc ttttgcaaaa agctcccggg agcttgtata
    10261 tccattttcg gatctgatca gcacgtgttg acaattaatc atcggcatag tatatcggca
    10321 tagtataata cgacaaggtg aggaactaaa ccatggccaa gttgaccagt gccgttccgg
    10381 tgctcaccgc gcgcgacgtc gccggagcgg tcgagttctg gaccgaccgg ctcgggttct
    10441 cccgggactt cgtggaggac gacttcgccg gtgtggtccg ggacgacgtg accctgttca
    10501 tcagcgcggt ccaggaccag gtggtgccgg acaacaccct ggcctgggtg tgggtgcgcg
    10561 gcctggacga gctgtacgcc gagtggtcgg aggtcgtgtc cacgaacttc cgggacgcct
    10621 ccgggccggc catgaccgag atcggcgagc agccgtgggg gcgggagttc gccctgcgcg
    10681 acccggccgg caactgcgtg cacttcgtgg ccgaggagca ggactgacac gtgctacgag
    10741 atttcgattc caccgccgcc ttctatgaaa ggttgggctt cggaatcgtt ttccgggacg
    10801 ccggctggat gatcctccag cgcggggatc tcatgctgga gttcttcgcc caccccaact
    10861 tgtttattgc agcttataat ggttacaaat aaagcaatag catcacaaat ttcacaaata
    10921 aagcattttt ttcactgcat tctagttgtg gtttgtccaa actcatcaat gtatcttatc
    10981 atgtctgtat accgtcgacc tctagctaga gcttggcgta atcatggtca tagctgtttc
    11041 ctgtgtgaaa ttgttatccg ctcacaattc cacacaacat acgagccgga agcataaagt
    11101 gtaaagcctg gggtgcctaa tgagtgagct aactcacatt aattgcgttg cgctcactgc
    11161 ccgctttcca gtcgggaaac ctgtcgtgcc agctgcatta atgaatcggc caacgcgcgg
    11221 ggagaggcgg tttgcgtatt gggcgctctt ccgcttcctc gctcactgac tcgctgcgct
    11281 cggtcgttcg gctgcggcga gcggtatcag ctcactcaaa ggcggtaata cggttatcca
    11341 cagaatcagg ggataacgca ggaaagaaca tgtgagcaaa aggccagcaa aaggccagga
    11401 accgtaaaaa ggccgcgttg ctggcgtttt tccataggct ccgcccccct gacgagcatc
    11461 acaaaaatcg acgctcaagt cagaggtggc gaaacccgac aggactataa agataccagg
    11521 cgtttccccc tggaagctcc ctcgtgcgct ctcctgttcc gaccctgccg cttaccggat
    11581 acctgtccgc ctttctccct tcgggaagcg tggcgctttc tcatagctca cgctgtaggt
    11641 atctcagttc ggtgtaggtc gttcgctcca agctgggctg tgtgcacgaa ccccccgttc
    11701 agcccgaccg ctgcgcctta tccggtaact atcgtcttga gtccaacccg gtaagacacg
    11761 acttatcgcc actggcagca gccactggta acaggattag cagagcgagg tatgtaggcg
    11821 gtgctacaga gttcttgaag tggtggccta actacggcta cactagaaga acagtatttg
    11881 gtatctgcgc tctgctgaag ccagttacct tcggaaaaag agttggtagc tcttgatccg
    11941 gcaaacaaac caccgctggt agcggtggtt tttttgtttg caagcagcag attacgcgca
    12001 gaaaaaaagg atctcaagaa gatcctttga tcttttctac ggggtctgac gctcagtgga
    12061 acgaaaactc acgttaaggg attttggtca tgagattatc aaaaaggatc ttcacctaga
    12121 tccttttaaa ttaaaaatga agttttaaat caatctaaag tatatatgag taaacttggt
    12181 ctgacagtta ccaatgctta atcagtgagg cacctatctc agcgatctgt ctatttcgtt
    12241 catccatagt tgcctgactc cccgtcgtgt agataactac gatacgggag ggcttaccat
    12301 ctggccccag tgctgcaatg ataccgcgag acccacgctc accggctcca gatttatcag
    12361 caataaacca gccagccgga agggccgagc gcagaagtgg tcctgcaact ttatccgcct
    12421 ccatccagtc tattaattgt tgccgggaag ctagagtaag tagttcgcca gttaatagtt
    12481 tgcgcaacgt tgttgccatt gctacaggca tcgtggtgtc acgctcgtcg tttggtatgg
    12541 cttcattcag ctccggttcc caacgatcaa ggcgagttac atgatccccc atgttgtgca
    12601 aaaaagcggt tagctccttc ggtcctccga tcgttgtcag aagtaagttg gccgcagtgt
    12661 tatcactcat ggttatggca gcactgcata attctcttac tgtcatgcca tccgtaagat
    12721 gcttttctgt gactggtgag tactcaacca agtcattctg agaatagtgt atgcggcgac
    12781 cgagttgctc ttgcccggcg tcaatacggg ataataccgc gccacatagc agaactttaa
    12841 aagtgctcat cattggaaaa cgttcttcgg ggcgaaaact ctcaaggatc ttaccgctgt
    12901 tgagatccag ttcgatgtaa cccactcgtg cacccaactg atcttcagca tcttttactt
    12961 tcaccagcgt ttctgggtga gcaaaaacag gaaggcaaaa tgccgcaaaa aagggaataa
    13021 gggcgacacg gaaatgttga atactcatac tcttcctttt tcaatattat tgaagcattt
    13081 atcagggtta ttgtctcatg agcggataca tatttgaatg tatttagaaa aataaacaaa
    13141 taggggttcc gcgcacattt ccccgaaaag tgccacctga c
//
