>Addgene plasmid #70267 | lentiCas9-Venus | addgene partial sequence | sequence record 135175 | hEF1aprom-F 5'-AACTGGGAAAGTGATGTCGTG-3'
TTTTTCCCGAGGGTGGGGGAGAACCGTATATAAGTGCAGTAGTCGCCGTGAACGTTCTTTTTCGCAACGG
GTTTGCCGCCAGAACACAGGACCGGTTCTAGAGCGCTGCCACCATGGACAAGAAGTACAGCATCGGCCTG
GACATCGGCACCAACTCTGTGGGCTGGGCCGTGATCACCGACGAGTACAAGGTGCCCAGCAAGAAATTCA
AGGTGCTGGGCAACACCGACCGGCACAGCATCAAGAAGAACCTGATCGGAGCCCTGCTGTTCGACAGCGG
CGAAACAGCCGAGGCCACCCGGCTGAAGAGAACCGCCAGAAGAAGATACACCAGACGGAAGAACCGGATC
TGCTATCTGCAAGAGATCTTCAGCAACGAGATGGCCAAGGTGGACGACAGCTTCTTCCACAGACTGGAAG
AGTCCTTCCTGGTGGAAGAGGATAAGAAGCACGAGCGGCACCCCATCTTCGGCAACATCGTGGACGAGGT
GGCCTACCACGAGAAGTACCCCACCATCTACCACCTGAGAAAGAAACTGGTGGACAGCACCGACAAGGCC
GACCTGCGGCTGATCTATCTGGCCCTGGCCCACATGATCAAGTTCCGGGGCCACTTCCTGATCGAGGGCG
ACCTGAACCCCGACAACAGCGACGTGGACAAGCTGTTCATCCAGCTGGTGCAGACCTACAACCAGCTGTT
CGAGGAAAACCCCATCAACGCCAGCGGCGTGGACGCCAAGGCCATCCTGTCTGCCAGACTGAGCAAGAGC
AGACGGCTGGAAAATCTGATCGCCCAGCTGCCCGGCGAGAAGAAGAATGGCCTGTTCGGAAACCTGATTG
CCCTGAGCCTGGGCCTGACCCCCAACTTCAAGAGCAACTTCGACCTGGCCGAGGATGCCAAACTGCAGCT
GAGCAAGGACACCTACGACGACGACCTGGACAACCTGCTGGCCCAGATCGGCGACCAGTACGCCGACCTG
TTTCTGGCCGC
