>Addgene plasmid #70267 | lentiCas9-Venus | addgene partial sequence | sequence record 135181 | Futet-R 5'-CAAAGGCATTAAAGCAGCGT-3'
TAAGGAGCAACATAGTTAAGAATACCAGTCAATCTTTCACAAATTTTGTAATCCAGAGGTTGATTATCGA
TAAGCTTGATATCGAATTCTTACTTGTACAGCTCGTCCATGCCGAGAGTGATCCCGGCGGCGGTCACGAA
CTCCAGCAGGACCATGTGATCGCGCTTCTCGTTGGGGTCTTTGCTCAGGGCGGACTGGTAGCTCAGGTAG
TGGTTGTCGGGCAGCAGCACGGGGCCGTCGCCGATGGGGGTGTTCTGCTGGTAGTGGTCGGCGAGCTGCA
CGCCGCCGTCCTCGATGTTGTGGCGGATCTTGAAGTTGGCCTTGATGCCGTTCTTCTGCTTGTCGGCGGT
GATATAGACGTTGTGGCTGTTGTAGTTGTACTCCAGCTTGTGCCCCAGGATGTTGCCGTCCTCCTTGAAG
TCGATGCCCTTCAGCTCGATGCGGTTCACCAGGGTGTCGCCCTCGAACTTCACCTCGGCGCGGGTCTTGT
AGTTGCCGTCGTCCTTGAAGAAGATGGTGCGCTCCTGGACGTAGCCTTCGGGCATGGCGGACTTGAAGAA
GTCGTGCTGCTTCATGTGGTCGGGGTAGCGGGCGAAGCACTGCAGGCCGTAGCCCAGGGTGGTCACGAGG
GTGGGCCAGGGCACGGGCAGCTTGCCGGTGGTGCAGATCAGCTTCAGGGTCAGCTTGCCGTAGGTGGCAT
CGCCCTCGCCCTCGCCGGACACGCTGAACTTGTGGCCGTTTACGTCGCCGTCCAGCTCGACCAGGATGGG
CACCACCCCGGTGAACAGCTCCTCGCCCTTGCTCACCATCGGTCCAGGATTCTCTTCGACATCTCCGGCT
TGTTTCAGCAGAGAGAAGTTTGTTGCGCCGGATCCCTTATCGTCATCGTCTTTGTAATCTTTCTTCTTCT
TAGCCTGTCCAGCCTTCTTTGTGGCGGCAGGTCGCTTGTCGCCTCCCAGCTGAGACAGGTCGATCCGTGT
CTCGTACAGGCCGGTGATGCTCTGGTGGATCAGGGTGGCGTCCAGCACCTCTTTGGTGCTGGTGTACCTC
TTCCGGTCGATGGTGGTGTCAAAGTACTTGAAGGCGGCAGGGGCTCC
