>Addgene plasmid #70267 | lentiCas9-Venus | addgene partial sequence | sequence record 136260 | mCherryseq-R 5'-cctcctcgcccttgctcaccat-3'
ATCTCCGGCTTGTTTCAGCAGAGAGAAGTTTGTTGCGCCGGATCCCTTATCGTCATCGTCTTTGTAATCT
TTCTTCTTCTTAGCCTGTCCAGCCTTCTTTGTGGCGGCAGGTCGCTTGTCGCCTCCCAGCTGAGACAGGT
CGATCCGTGTCTCGTACAGGCCGGTGATGCTCTGGTGGATCAGGGTGGCGTCCAGCACCTCTTTGGTGCT
GGTGTACCTCTTCCGGTCGATGGTGGTGTCAAAGTACTTGAAGGCGGCAGGGGCTCCCAGATTGGTCAGG
GTAAACAGGTGGATGATATTCTCGGCCTGCTCTCTGATGGGCTTATCCCGGTGCTTGTTGTAGGCGGACA
GCACTTTGTCCAGATTAGCGTCGGCCAGGATCACTCTCTTGGAGAACTCGCTGATCTGCTCGATGATCTC
GTCCAGGTAGTGCTTGTGCTGTTCCACAAACAGCTGTTTCTGCTCATTATCCTCGGGGGAGCCCTTCAGC
TTCTCATAGTGGCTGGCCAGGTACAGGAAGTTCACATATTTGGAGGGCAGGGCCAGTTCGTTTCCCTTCT
GCAGTTCGCCGGCAGAGGCCAGCATTCTCTTCCGGCCGTTTTCCAGCTCGAACAGGGAGTACTTAGGCAG
CTTGATGATCAGGTCCTTTTTCACTTCTTTGTAGCCCTTGGCTTCCAGAAAGTCGATGGGATTCTTCTCG
AAGCTGCTTCTTTCCATGATGGTGATCCCCAGCAGCTCTTTCACACTCTTCAGTTTCTTGGACTTGCCCT
TTTCCACTTTGGCCACCACCAGCACAGAATAGGCCACGGTGGGGCTGTCGAAGCCGCCGTACTTCTTAGG
GTCCCAGTCCTTCTTTCTGGCGATCAGCTTATCGCTGTTCCTCTTGGGCAGGATAGACTCTTTGCTGAAG
CCGCCTGTCTGCACCTCGGTCTTTTTCACGATATTCACTTGGGGCATGCTCAGCACTTTCCGCACGGTGG
CAAAATCCCGGCCCTTATCCCACACGATCTCCCCGGTTTCGCCGTTTGTCTCGATCAGAGGCCGCTTCCG
GATCTCGCCGTTGGCCAGGGTAATCTCGGTCTTGAAAA
